LOCUS       Exported 8966 bp ds-DNA circular SYN 13-MAY-2021
DEFINITION  expresses a chimeric cMYC-activator fusion.
ACCESSION   .
VERSION     .
KEYWORDS    pSN27
SOURCE      synthetic DNA construct
  ORGANISM  synthetic DNA construct
REFERENCE   1 (bases 1 to 8966)
  AUTHORS   Narayan S, Bryant G, Shah S, Berrozpe G, Ptashne M
  TITLE     OCT4 and SOX2 Work as Transcriptional Activators in Reprogramming
            Human Fibroblasts.
  JOURNAL   Cell Rep. 2017 Aug 15;20(7):1585-1596. doi:
            10.1016/j.celrep.2017.07.071.
  PUBMED    28813671
REFERENCE   2 (bases 1 to 8966)
  AUTHORS   .
  TITLE     Direct Submission
  JOURNAL   Exported May 13, 2021 from SnapGene Server 1.1.58
            http://www.snapgene.com
FEATURES             Location/Qualifiers
     source          1..8966
                     /organism="synthetic DNA construct"
                     /mol_type="other DNA"
     promoter        1..511
                     /label=hPGK promoter
                     /note="human phosphoglycerate kinase 1 promoter"
     primer_bind     430..448
                     /label=hPGK-F
                     /note="Human PGK promoter, forward primer"
     CDS             526..1242
                     /codon_start=1
                     /product="enhanced monomeric variant of CFP (Rizzo et al.,
                     2004)"
                     /label=mCerulean
                     /note=" mammalian codon-optimized"
                     /translation="MVSKGEELFTGVVPILVELDGDVNGHKFSVSGEGEGDATYGKLTL
                     KFICTTGKLPVPWPTLVTTLTWGVQCFARYPDHMKQHDFFKSAMPEGYVQERTIFFKDD
                     GNYKTRAEVKFEGDTLVNRIELKGIDFKEDGNILGHKLEYNAISDNVYITADKQKNGIK
                     ANFKIRHNIEDGSVQLADHYQQNTPIGDGPVLLPDNHYLSTQSKLSKDPNEKRDHMVLL
                     EFVTAAGITLGMDELYK"
     primer_bind     complement(571..592)
                     /label=EGFP-N
                     /note="EGFP, reverse primer"
     primer_bind     complement(832..851)
                     /label=EXFP-R
                     /note="For distinguishing EGFP variants, reverse primer"
     primer_bind     1179..1200
                     /label=EGFP-C
                     /note="EGFP, forward primer"
     CDS             1252..1308
                     /codon_start=1
                     /product="2A peptide from porcine teschovirus-1
                     polyprotein"
                     /label=P2A
                     /note="Eukaryotic ribosomes fail to insert a peptide bond
                     between the Gly and Pro residues, yielding separate
                     polypeptides."
                     /translation="ATNFSLLKQAGDVEENPGP"
     CDS             1309..2625
                     /codon_start=1
                     /product="human c-Myc proto-oncogene"
                     /label=c-Myc
                     /translation="MPLNVSFTNRNYDLDYDSVQPYFYCDEEENFYQQQQQSELQPPAP
                     SEDIWKKFELLPTPPLSPSRRSGLCSPSYVAVTPFSLRGDNDGGGGSFSTADQLEMVTE
                     LLGGDMVNQSFICDPDDETFIKNIIIQDCMWSGFSAAAKLVSEKLASYQAARKDSGSPN
                     PARGHSVCSTSSLYLQDLSAAASECIDPSVVFPYPLNDSSSPKSCASQDSSAFSPSSDS
                     LLSSTESSPQGSPEPLVLHEETPPTTSSDSEEEQEDEEEIDVVSVEKRQAPGKRSESGS
                     PSAGGHSKPPHSPLVLKRCHVSTHQHNYAAPPSTRKDYPAAKRVKLDSVRVLRQISNNR
                     KCTSPRSSDTEENVKRRTHNVLERQRRNELKRSFFALRDQIPELENNEKAPKVVILKKA
                     TAYILSVQAEEQKLISEEDLLRKRREQLKHKLEQLRNSCA"
     misc_feature    2833..3421
                     /label=WPRE
                     /note="woodchuck hepatitis virus posttranscriptional
                     regulatory element"
     primer_bind     complement(2886..2906)
                     /label=WPRE-R
                     /note="WPRE, reverse primer"
     CDS             complement(3304..3315)
                     /codon_start=1
                     /product="Factor Xa recognition and cleavage site"
                     /label=Factor Xa site
                     /translation="IEGR"
     LTR             3574..3754
                     /label=5' LTR (truncated)
                     /note="truncated 5' long terminal repeat (LTR) from HIV-1"
     polyA_signal    3826..3947
                     /label=SV40 poly(A) signal
                     /note="SV40 polyadenylation signal"
     primer_bind     complement(3863..3882)
                     /label=SV40pA-R
                     /note="SV40 polyA, reverse primer"
     primer_bind     3917..3936
                     /label=EBV-rev
                     /note="SV40 polyA terminator, reverse primer"
     rep_origin      3987..4122
                     /label=SV40 ori
                     /note="SV40 origin of replication"
     primer_bind     4049..4068
                     /label=SV40pro-F
                     /note="SV40 promoter/origin, forward primer"
     primer_bind     complement(4142..4161)
                     /label=T7
                     /note="T7 promoter, forward primer"
     promoter        complement(4143..4161)
                     /label=T7 promoter
                     /note="promoter for bacteriophage T7 RNA polymerase"
     primer_bind     complement(4171..4188)
                     /label=M13 Forward
                     /note="In lacZ gene. Also called M13-F20 or M13 (-21)
                     Forward"
     primer_bind     complement(4171..4187)
                     /label=M13 fwd
                     /note="common sequencing primer, one of multiple similar
                     variants"
     primer_bind     complement(4180..4202)
                     /label=M13/pUC Forward
                     /note="In lacZ gene"
     rep_origin      4329..4784
                     /direction=RIGHT
                     /label=f1 ori
                     /note="f1 bacteriophage origin of replication; arrow
                     indicates direction of (+) strand synthesis"
     primer_bind     complement(4416..4435)
                     /label=F1ori-R
                     /note="F1 origin, reverse primer"
     primer_bind     4626..4647
                     /label=F1ori-F
                     /note="F1 origin, forward primer"
     promoter        4810..4914
                     /gene="bla"
                     /label=AmpR promoter
     CDS             4915..5775
                     /codon_start=1
                     /gene="bla"
                     /product="beta-lactamase"
                     /label=AmpR
                     /note="confers resistance to ampicillin, carbenicillin, and
                     related antibiotics"
                     /translation="MSIQHFRVALIPFFAAFCLPVFAHPETLVKVKDAEDQLGARVGYI
                     ELDLNSGKILESFRPEERFPMMSTFKVLLCGAVLSRIDAGQEQLGRRIHYSQNDLVEYS
                     PVTEKHLTDGMTVRELCSAAITMSDNTAANLLLTTIGGPKELTAFLHNMGDHVTRLDRW
                     EPELNEAIPNDERDTTMPVAMATTLRKLLTGELLTLASRQQLIDWMEADKVAGPLLRSA
                     LPAGWFIADKSGAGERGSRGIIAALGPDGKPSRIVVIYTTGSQATMDERNRQIAEIGAS
                     LIKHW"
     primer_bind     complement(5133..5152)
                     /label=Amp-R
                     /note="Ampicillin resistance gene, reverse primer"
     rep_origin      5946..6534
                     /direction=RIGHT
                     /label=ori
                     /note="high-copy-number ColE1/pMB1/pBR322/pUC origin of
                     replication"
     primer_bind     6435..6454
                     /label=pBR322ori-F
                     /note="pBR322 origin, forward primer"
     primer_bind     6688..6705
                     /label=L4440
                     /note="L4440 vector, forward primer"
     protein_bind    6822..6843
                     /label=CAP binding site
                     /bound_moiety="E. coli catabolite activator protein"
                     /note="CAP binding activates transcription in the presence
                     of cAMP."
     promoter        6858..6888
                     /label=lac promoter
                     /note="promoter for the E. coli lac operon"
     protein_bind    6896..6912
                     /label=lac operator
                     /bound_moiety="lac repressor encoded by lacI"
                     /note="The lac repressor binds to the lac operator to
                     inhibit transcription in E. coli. This inhibition can be
                     relieved by adding lactose or
                     isopropyl-beta-D-thiogalactopyranoside (IPTG)."
     primer_bind     6901..6923
                     /label=M13/pUC Reverse
                     /note="In lacZ gene"
     primer_bind     6920..6936
                     /label=M13 rev
                     /note="common sequencing primer, one of multiple similar
                     variants"
     primer_bind     6920..6936
                     /label=M13 Reverse
                     /note="In lacZ gene. Also called M13-rev"
     primer_bind     6955..6975
                     /label=T3
                     /note="T3 promoter, forward primer"
     promoter        6957..6975
                     /label=T3 promoter
                     /note="promoter for bacteriophage T3 RNA polymerase"
     promoter        7003..7229
                     /label=RSV promoter
                     /note="Rous sarcoma virus enhancer/promoter"
     LTR             7230..7410
                     /label=5' LTR (truncated)
                     /note="truncated 5' long terminal repeat (LTR) from HIV-1"
     misc_feature    7457..7582
                     /label=HIV-1 Psi
                     /note="packaging signal of human immunodeficiency virus
                     type 1"
     misc_feature    8075..8308
                     /label=RRE
                     /note="The Rev response element (RRE) of HIV-1 allows for
                     Rev-dependent mRNA export from the nucleus to the
                     cytoplasm."
     CDS             8493..8537
                     /codon_start=1
                     /product="antigenic peptide corresponding to amino acids
                     655 to 669 of the HIV envelope protein gp41 (Lutje Hulsik
                     et al., 2013)"
                     /label=gp41 peptide
                     /note="recognized by the 2H10 single-chain llama nanobody"
                     /translation="KNEQELLELDKWASL"
     misc_feature    8804..8921
                     /label=cPPT/CTS
                     /note="central polypurine tract and central termination
                     sequence of HIV-1"
ORIGIN
        1 ggggttgggg ttgcgccttt tccaaggcag ccctgggttt gcgcagggac gcggctgctc
       61 tgggcgtggt tccgggaaac gcagcggcgc cgaccctggg tctcgcacat tcttcacgtc
      121 cgttcgcagc gtcacccgga tcttcgccgc tacccttgtg ggccccccgg cgacgcttcc
      181 tgctccgccc ctaagtcggg aaggttcctt gcggttcgcg gcgtgccgga cgtgacaaac
      241 ggaagccgca cgtctcacta gtaccctcgc agacggacag cgccagggag caatggcagc
      301 gcgccgaccg cgatgggctg tggccaatag cggctgctca gcagggcgcg ccgagagcag
      361 cggccgggaa ggggcggtgc gggaggcggg gtgtggggcg gtagtgtggg ccctgttcct
      421 gcccgcgcgg tgttccgcat tctgcaagcc tccggagcgc acgtcggcag tcggctccct
      481 cgttgaccga atcaccgacc tctctcccca gggggatcca ccggtatggt gagcaagggc
      541 gaggagctgt tcaccggggt ggtgcccatc ctggtcgagc tggacggcga cgtaaacggc
      601 cacaagttca gcgtgtccgg cgagggcgag ggcgatgcca cctacggcaa gctgaccctg
      661 aagttcatct gcaccaccgg caagctgccc gtgccctggc ccaccctcgt gaccaccctg
      721 acctggggcg tgcagtgctt cgcccgctac cccgaccaca tgaagcagca cgacttcttc
      781 aagtccgcca tgcccgaagg ctacgtccag gagcgcacca tcttcttcaa ggacgacggc
      841 aactacaaga cccgcgccga ggtgaagttc gagggcgaca ccctggtgaa ccgcatcgag
      901 ctgaagggca tcgacttcaa ggaggacggc aacatcctgg ggcacaagct ggagtacaac
      961 gccatcagcg acaacgtcta tatcaccgcc gacaagcaga agaacggcat caaggccaac
     1021 ttcaagatcc gccacaacat cgaggacggc agcgtgcagc tcgccgacca ctaccagcag
     1081 aacaccccca tcggcgacgg ccccgtgctg ctgcccgaca accactacct gagcacccag
     1141 tccaagctga gcaaagaccc caacgagaag cgcgatcaca tggtcctgct ggagttcgtg
     1201 accgccgccg ggatcactct cggcatggac gagctgtaca agggatctgg agcaacaaac
     1261 ttctcactac tcaaacaagc aggtgacgtg gaggagaatc ccggccctat gcccctcaac
     1321 gttagcttca ccaacaggaa ctatgacctc gactacgact cggtgcagcc gtatttctac
     1381 tgcgacgagg aggagaactt ctaccagcag cagcagcaga gcgagctgca gcccccggcg
     1441 cccagcgagg atatctggaa gaaattcgag ctgctgccca ccccgcccct gtcccctagc
     1501 cgccgctccg ggctctgctc gccctcctac gttgcggtca cacccttctc ccttcgggga
     1561 gacaacgacg gcggtggcgg gagcttctcc acggccgacc agctggagat ggtgaccgag
     1621 ctgctgggag gagacatggt gaaccagagt ttcatctgcg acccggacga cgagaccttc
     1681 atcaaaaaca tcatcatcca ggactgtatg tggagcggct tctcggccgc cgccaagctc
     1741 gtctcagaga agctggcctc ctaccaggct gcgcgcaaag acagcggcag cccgaacccc
     1801 gcccgcggcc acagcgtctg ctccacctcc agcttgtacc tgcaggatct gagcgccgcc
     1861 gcctcagagt gcatcgaccc ctcggtggtc ttcccctacc ctctcaacga cagcagctcg
     1921 cccaagtcct gcgcctcgca agactccagc gccttctctc cgtcctcgga ttctctgctc
     1981 tcctcgacgg agtcctcccc gcagggcagc cccgagcccc tggtgctcca tgaggagaca
     2041 ccgcccacca ccagcagcga ctctgaggag gaacaagaag atgaggaaga aatcgatgtt
     2101 gtttctgtgg aaaagaggca ggctcctggc aaaaggtcag agtctggatc accttctgct
     2161 ggaggccaca gcaaacctcc tcacagccca ctggtcctca agaggtgcca cgtctccaca
     2221 catcagcaca actacgcagc gcctccctcc actcggaagg actatcctgc tgccaagagg
     2281 gtcaagttgg acagtgtcag agtcctgaga cagatcagca acaaccgaaa atgcaccagc
     2341 cccaggtcct cggacaccga ggagaatgtc aagaggcgaa cacacaacgt cttggagcgc
     2401 cagaggagga acgagctaaa acggagcttt tttgccctgc gtgaccagat cccggagttg
     2461 gaaaacaatg aaaaggcccc caaggtagtt atccttaaaa aagccacagc atacatcctg
     2521 tccgtccaag cagaggagca aaagctcatt tctgaagagg acttgttgcg gaaacgacga
     2581 gaacagttga aacacaaact tgaacagcta cggaactctt gtgcgcactt agacggcgag
     2641 gacgtggcga tggcgcatgc cgacgcgcta gacgatttcg atctggacat gttgggggac
     2701 ggggattccc cgggtccggg atttaccccc cacgactccg ccccctacgg cgctctggat
     2761 atggccgact tcgagtttga gcagatgttt accgatgccc ttggaattga cgagtacggt
     2821 gggtgagtcg acaatcaacc tctggattac aaaatttgtg aaagattgac tggtattctt
     2881 aactatgttg ctccttttac gctatgtgga tacgctgctt taatgccttt gtatcatgct
     2941 attgcttccc gtatggcttt cattttctcc tccttgtata aatcctggtt gctgtctctt
     3001 tatgaggagt tgtggcccgt tgtcaggcaa cgtggcgtgg tgtgcactgt gtttgctgac
     3061 gcaaccccca ctggttgggg cattgccacc acctgtcagc tcctttccgg gactttcgct
     3121 ttccccctcc ctattgccac ggcggaactc atcgccgcct gccttgcccg ctgctggaca
     3181 ggggctcggc tgttgggcac tgacaattcc gtggtgttgt cggggaagct gacgtccttt
     3241 ccatggctgc tcgcctgtgt tgccacctgg attctgcgcg ggacgtcctt ctgctacgtc
     3301 ccttcggccc tcaatccagc ggaccttcct tcccgcggcc tgctgccggc tctgcggcct
     3361 cttccgcgtc ttcgccttcg ccctcagacg agtcggatct ccctttgggc cgcctccccg
     3421 cctggaattc gagctcggta cctttaagac caatgactta caaggcagct gtagatctta
     3481 gccacttttt aaaagaaaag gggggactgg aagggctaat tcactcccaa cgaagacaag
     3541 atatcctgct agctccggat ccggacctgt actgggtctc tctggttaga ccagatctga
     3601 gcctgggagc tctctggcta actagggaac ccactgctta agcctcaata aagcttgcct
     3661 tgagtgcttc aagtagtgtg tgcccgtctg ttgtgtgact ctggtaacta gagatccctc
     3721 agaccctttt agtcagtgtg gaaaatctct agcagtagta gttcatgtca tcttattatt
     3781 cagtatttat aacttgcaaa gaaatgaata tcagagagtg agaggaactt gtttattgca
     3841 gcttataatg gttacaaata aagcaatagc atcacaaatt tcacaaataa agcatttttt
     3901 tcactgcatt ctagttgtgg tttgtccaaa ctcatcaatg tatcttatca tgtctggctc
     3961 tagctatccc gcccctaact ccgcccatcc cgcccctaac tccgcccagt tccgcccatt
     4021 ctccgcccca tggctgacta atttttttta tttatgcaga ggccgaggcc gcctcggcct
     4081 ctgagctatt ccagaagtag tgaggaggct tttttggagg cctagggacg tacccaattc
     4141 gccctatagt gagtcgtatt acgcgcgctc actggccgtc gttttacaac gtcgtgactg
     4201 ggaaaaccct ggcgttaccc aacttaatcg ccttgcagca catccccctt tcgccagctg
     4261 gcgtaatagc gaagaggccc gcaccgatcg cccttcccaa cagttgcgca gcctgaatgg
     4321 cgaatgggnn nnnnnnnnnn nnnnnnnnnn nnnnnnnnnn nnnnnnnnnn nnnnnnnnnn
     4381 nnnnnnnnnn nnnnnnnnnn nnnnnnnnnn nnnnnnnnnn nnnnnnnnnn nnnnnnnnnn
     4441 nnnnnnnnnn nncnnnnnnn nnnnnnnnnn nnnnnnnnnn nnnnnnnnnn nnnnnnnnnn
     4501 nnnnnnnnnn nnnnnnnnnn nnnnnnnnnn nnnnnnnnnn nnnnannnnn nnnnnnnnnn
     4561 nnnnnnnnnn nnnnnnnnnn nnnnnnnnnn nnnncctttg acgttggagt ccacgttctt
     4621 taatagtgga ctcttgttcc aaactggaac aacactcaac cctatctcgg tctattcttt
     4681 tgatttataa gggattttgc cgatttcggc ctattggtta aaaaatgagc tgatttaaca
     4741 aaaatttaac gcgaatttta acaaaatatt aacgcttaca atttaggtgg cacttttcgg
     4801 ggaaatgtgc gcggaacccc tatttgttta tttttctaaa tacattcaaa tatgtatccg
     4861 ctcatgagac aataaccctg ataaatgctt caataatatt gaaaaaggaa gagtatgagt
     4921 attcaacatt tccgtgtcgc ccttattccc ttttttgcgg cattttgcct tcctgttttt
     4981 gctcacccag aaacgctggt gaaagtaaaa gatgctgaag atcagttggg tgcacgagtg
     5041 ggttacatcg aactggatct caacagcggt aagatccttg agagttttcg ccccgaagaa
     5101 cgttttccaa tgatgagcac ttttaaagtt ctgctatgtg gcgcggtatt atcccgtatt
     5161 gacgccgggc aagagcaact cggtcgccgc atacactatt ctcagaatga cttggttgag
     5221 tactcaccag tcacagaaaa gcatcttacg gatggcatga cagtaagaga attatgcagt
     5281 gctgccataa ccatgagtga taacactgcg gccaacttac ttctgacaac gatcggagga
     5341 ccgaaggagc taaccgcttt tttgcacaac atgggggatc atgtaactcg ccttgatcgt
     5401 tgggaaccgg agctgaatga agccatacca aacgacgagc gtgacaccac gatgcctgta
     5461 gcaatggcaa caacgttgcg caaactatta actggcgaac tacttactct agcttcccgg
     5521 caacaattaa tagactggat ggaggcggat aaagttgcag gaccacttct gcgctcggcc
     5581 cttccggctg gctggtttat tgctgataaa tctggagccg gtgagcgtgg gtctcgcggt
     5641 atcattgcag cactggggcc agatggtaag ccctcccgta tcgtagttat ctacacgacg
     5701 gggagtcagg caactatgga tgaacgaaat agacagatcg ctgagatagg tgcctcactg
     5761 attaagcatt ggtaactgtc agaccaagtt tactcatata tactttagat tgatttaaaa
     5821 cttcattttt aatttaaaag gatctaggtg aagatccttt ttgataatct catgaccaaa
     5881 atcccttaac gtgagttttc gttccactga gcgtcagacc ccgtagaaaa gatcaaagga
     5941 tcttcttgag atcctttttt tctgcgcgta atctgctgct tgcaaacaaa aaaaccaccg
     6001 ctaccagcgg tggtttgttt gccggatcaa gagctaccaa ctctttttcc gaaggtaact
     6061 ggcttcagca gagcgcagat accaaatact gttcttctag tgtagccgta gttaggccac
     6121 cacttcaaga actctgtagc accgcctaca tacctcgctc tgctaatcct gttaccagtg
     6181 gctgctgcca gtggcgataa gtcgtgtctt accgggttgg actcaagacg atagttaccg
     6241 gataaggcgc agcggtcggg ctgaacgggg ggttcgtgca cacagcccag cttggagcga
     6301 acgacctaca ccgaactgag atacctacag cgtgagctat gagaaagcgc cacgcttccc
     6361 gaagggagaa aggcggacag gtatccggta agcggcaggg tcggaacagg agagcgcacg
     6421 agggagcttc cagggggaaa cgcctggtat ctttatagtc ctgtcgggtt tcgccacctc
     6481 tgacttgagc gtcgattttt gtgatgctcg tcaggggggc ggagcctatg gaaaaacgcc
     6541 agcaacgcgg cctttttacg gttcctggcc ttttgctggc cttttgctca catgttcttt
     6601 cctgcgttat cccctgattc tgtggataac cgtattaccg cctttgagtg agctgatacc
     6661 gctcgccgca gccgaacgac cgagcgcagc gagtcagtga gcgaggaagc ggaagagcgc
     6721 ccaatacgca aaccgcctct ccccgcgcgt tggccgattc attaatgcag ctggcacgac
     6781 aggtttcccg actggaaagc gggcagtgag cgcaacgcaa ttaatgtgag ttagctcact
     6841 cattaggcac cccaggtttt acactttatg cttccggctc gtatgttgtg tggaattgtg
     6901 agcggataac aatttcacac aggaaacagc tatgaccatg attacgccaa gcgcgcaatt
     6961 aaccctcact aaagggaaca aaagctggag ctgcaagctt aatgtagtct tatgcaatac
     7021 tcttgtagtc ttgcaacatg gtaacgatga gttagcaaca tgccttacaa ggagagaaaa
     7081 agcaccgtgc atgccgattg gtggaagtaa ggtggtacga tcgtgcctta ttaggaaggc
     7141 aacagacggg tctgacatgg attggacgaa ccactgaatt gccgcattgc agagatattg
     7201 tatttaagtg cctagctcga tacataaacg ggtctctctg gttagaccag atctgagcct
     7261 gggagctctc tggctaacta gggaacccac tgcttaagcc tcaataaagc ttgccttgag
     7321 tgcttcaagt agtgtgtgcc cgtctgttgt gtgactctgg taactagaga tccctcagac
     7381 ccttttagtc agtgtggaaa atctctagca gtggcgcccg aacagggact tgaaagcgaa
     7441 agggaaacca gaggagctct ctcgacgcag gactcggctt gctgaagcgc gcacggcaag
     7501 aggcgagggg cggcgactgg tgagtacgcc aaaaattttg actagcggag gctagaagga
     7561 gagagatggg tgcgagagcg tcagtattaa gcgggggaga attagatcgc gatgggaaaa
     7621 aattcggtta aggccagggg gaaagaaaaa atataaatta aaacatatag tatgggcaag
     7681 cagggagcta gaacgattcg cagttaatcc tggcctgtta gaaacatcag aaggctgtag
     7741 acaaatactg ggacagctac aaccatccct tcagacagga tcagaagaac ttagatcatt
     7801 atataataca gtagcaaccc tctattgtgt gcatcaaagg atagagataa aagacaccaa
     7861 ggaagcttta gacaagatag aggaagagca aaacaaaagt aagaccaccg cacagcaagc
     7921 ggccgctgat cttcagacct ggaggaggag atatgaggga caattggaga agtgaattat
     7981 ataaatataa agtagtaaaa attgaaccat taggagtagc acccaccaag gcaaagagaa
     8041 gagtggtgca gagagaaaaa agagcagtgg gaataggagc tttgttcctt gggttcttgg
     8101 gagcagcagg aagcactatg ggcgcagcgt caatgacgct gacggtacag gccagacaat
     8161 tattgtctgg tatagtgcag cagcagaaca atttgctgag ggctattgag gcgcaacagc
     8221 atctgttgca actcacagtc tggggcatca agcagctcca ggcaagaatc ctggctgtgg
     8281 aaagatacct aaaggatcaa cagctcctgg ggatttgggg ttgctctgga aaactcattt
     8341 gcaccactgc tgtgccttgg aatgctagtt ggagtaataa atctctggaa cagatttgga
     8401 atcacacgac ctggatggag tgggacagag aaattaacaa ttacacaagc ttaatacact
     8461 ccttaattga agaatcgcaa aaccagcaag aaaagaatga acaagaatta ttggaattag
     8521 ataaatgggc aagtttgtgg aattggttta acataacaaa ttggctgtgg tatataaaat
     8581 tattcataat gatagtagga ggcttggtag gtttaagaat agtttttgct gtactttcta
     8641 tagtgaatag agttaggcag ggatattcac cattatcgtt tcagacccac ctcccaaccc
     8701 cgaggggacc cgacaggccc gaaggaatag aagaagaagg tggagagaga gacagagaca
     8761 gatccattcg attagtgaac ggatctcgac ggtatcggtt aacttttaaa agaaaagggg
     8821 ggattggggg gtacagtgca ggggaaagaa tagtagacat aatagcaaca gacatacaaa
     8881 ctaaagaatt acaaaaacaa attacaaaaa ttcaaaattt tatcgatcac gagactagcc
     8941 tcgagaagct tgatatcgaa ttccac
//
